>Addgene plasmid #64744 | pKK01 | addgene partial sequence | sequence record 114538 | pHybLex_rev 5'-GAGTCACTTTAAAATTTGTATACAC-3'
CGCTTATTTAGAAGTGTCAACAACGTATCTACCAACGATTTGACCCTTTTCCATCTTTTCGTAAATTTCT
GGCAAGGTAGACAAGCCGACAACCTTGATTGGAGACTTGACCAAACCTCTGGCGAAGAATTGTTAATTAA
GAGCTCTCACTTTCTTTCCACCGCCAATGCAACGCCCATACCACCCCCAATACATAAAGAAGCTAAACCC
TTTTTGGCATCTCTACGTTTCATTTCATGCAACAATGTTACCAAAATCCTACATCCCGAAGCACCTATAG
GATGGCCTATAGCAATCGCTCCACCGTTAACGTTTACCTTAGAGGTATCCCAACCCATTTGCTGGTGCAC
CGCTAGAGCCTGTGCTGCAAAAGCTTCATTGATTTCCATCAAGTCCAAATCCTGGGGAGTCCACTCCGCT
CTGGACAAAGCCCTTTTCGAAGCTGGCACAGGACCCATACCCATAACTTTTGGGTCAACACCGGCGTTGG
CATATGATNTAATAGTTGCAAGAGGGGTTAAACCCAATTCCTTAGCCTTGGCTGCACTCATGAC
