>Addgene plasmid #64744 | pKK01 | addgene partial sequence | sequence record 115338 | PPGK1-F 5'-cagcctgttctcacacactc-3'
AAATACATATTTGGTCTTTTCTAATTCGTAGTTTTTCAAGTTCTTAGATGCTTTCTTTTTCTCTTTTTTA
CAGATCATCAAGGAAGTAATTATCTACTTTTTACAACAAATATAAAACAAGCGGCCGCACTAGTTTCAAA
CAAAATGACCGATGTGGTTATTGTATCTGCAGCTAGGACAGCAGTTGGTAAGTTTGGTGGTTCTTTAGCC
AAAATTCCAGCTCCCGAATTGGGGGCTGTCGTTATAAAGGCAGCTTTAGAAAGGGCAGGAGTAAAACCAG
AACAAGTGAGCGAAGTAATTATGGGTCAAGTCCTAACAGCGGGTTCAGGCCAGAACCCTGCGAGGCAAGC
AGCAATTAAGGCAGGACTACCTGCGATGGTGCCTGCAATGACGATTAATAAGGTGTGTGGTTCAGGTTTG
AAGGCCGTAATGTTAGCCGCAAATGCTATCATGGCCGGTGATGCCGAGATTGTGGTTGCCGGAGG
