>Addgene plasmid #64744 | pKK01 | addgene partial sequence | sequence record 115339 | hARIH1-F 5'-TAATACGACTCACTATAGG-3'
TGGCAACTGGTAAAGGTGCTGCTGCATCTACTCAAGAAGGAAAATCACAACCCTTTAAGGTTACACCTGG
CCCTTTTGATCCAGCTACCTGGCTGGAATGGTCCAGGCAATGGCAGGGTACAGAGGGTAATGGCCATGCA
GCTGCCTCCGGTATTCCAGGTTTAGATGCCTTAGCAGGTGTTAAAATAGCTCCAGCTCAGCTTGGCGATA
TCCAACAGAGATATATGAAAGATTTTTCCGCACTTTGGCAGGCCATGGCTGAAGGGAAGGCTGAAGCTAC
AGGTCCACTGCATGATAGGAGATTTGCTGGAGACGCATGGAGGACCAATTTGCCATACAGATTCGCAGCG
GCCTTCTATTTACTGAATGCAAGAGCCCTTACAGAGCTAGCCGATGCAGTCGAAGCGGATGCTAAAACGC
GTCAGAGAATCAGGTTCGCAATATCTCAATGGGTAGATGCAATGAGTCCTGCAAATTTCTTGGCTACAAA
TCCTGAAGCACAAAGACTGTTAATTGAATCAGGTGGCGAGAGTTTACGTGCAGGTGTGAGAAATATGATG
GAGGATTTAACAAGGGGAAAAATATCCCAAACTGATGAATCAGCTTTTGAAGTGGGTAGAAACGTTGCGG
TTACCGAGGGAGCTGTCGTTTTTGAAAATGAATATTTTCAACTTTTGCAATACAAACCATTGACAGATAA
AGTACACGCTAGGCCTCTGTTGATGGTTCCTCCTTGTATCAACAAGTATTACATCCTTGA
