>Addgene plasmid #64744 | pKK01 | addgene partial sequence | sequence record 115340 | ASK-FN2 5'-CGGCCTTTTTACGGTTCCTG-3'
TGATTCTGTGGATAACCGTATTACCGCCTTTGAGTGAGCTGATACCGCTCGCCGCAGCCGAACGACCGAG
CGCAGCGAGTCAGTGAGCGAGGAAGCGGAAGAGCGCCCAATACGCAAACCGCCTCTCCCCGCGCGTTGGC
CGATTCATTAATGCAGCTGGATAAACGCCGGCGAAACGATCCGGAGGATCTTCGAGCGTCCCAAAACCTT
CTCAAGCAAGGTTTTCAGTATAATGTTACATGCGTACACGCGTCTGTACAGAAAAAAAAGAAAAATTTGA
AATATAAATAACGTTCTTAATACTAACATAACTATAAAAAAATAAATAGGGACCTAGACTTCAGGTTGTC
TAACTCCTTCCTTTTCGGTTAGAGCGGATCTTAGCTAGCCGCGGTACCAAGCTTACTCGAGGTCTTCTTC
GGAAATCAACTTCTGTTCCATGTCGACCTAACCCATGTGTAGACCACCGTTTAAGGAGAAATCTGCACCT
GTACTAAAACCCGATTCCTCACTGGAAAGCCAAGCGCAAATTGAAGCTATTTCTTCAGGCAAACCTAACC
TCTTAACTGGTATAGTGGCGACAATCTTGTCTAGAACGTCTTGCCTAATTGCCTTCACCATATCGGTTGC
AATATATCCTGGGGAGACTGTATTTACAGTTACACCTTTCGTTGCAACTTCTTGAGCCAATGCCATAGTG
AAGCCATGCAACCCAGCCTTAGCCGTAGAATAATTGGTCTGTCCGAACTGACCTTTCTGACCATTGACCG
AACTGATGTTTACGATTCTT
