[The description below was written by a language model from this plasmid's Addgene catalogue record.]
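Description:
pKK01 is a yeast expression plasmid built on the pSP-GM2 backbone, itself a derivative of the pESC-URA shuttle vector. It is maintained in Saccharomyces cerevisiae under URA3 auxotrophic selection, which complements uracil auxotrophy in ura3 host strains, and it is propagated in Escherichia coli as a high-copy plasmid under ampicillin selection. The pESC series are episomal shuttle vectors that normally carry a 2μ yeast origin, but no feature table is supplied here. The origins of replication and other backbone elements of this particular construct therefore cannot be confirmed from the record.

The payload consists of three genes, phaA, phaB and phaC, which together make up the polyhydroxybutyrate (PHB) biosynthetic pathway. In general terms, phaA encodes a β-ketothiolase that condenses two acetyl-CoA molecules into acetoacetyl-CoA. phaB encodes an acetoacetyl-CoA reductase that produces 3-hydroxybutyryl-CoA, and phaC encodes the PHA synthase that polymerises this monomer into PHB. The record does not state the source organism of these genes, whether they were codon-optimised, or which promoters and terminators drive each one. It also does not say how three open reading frames are arranged in the vector.

The associated work concerns engineering acetyl-CoA metabolism in S. cerevisiae to improve PHB production. pKK01 accordingly serves as the pathway plasmid that gives yeast the heterologous ability to convert cytosolic acetyl-CoA into this biopolymer, and PHB accumulation then offers a way to assess strain modifications that increase precursor supply.
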