Addgene plasmid #64744: pKK01
Purpose: Yeast expression plasmid: phaA, phaB, phaC
Depositing lab: Jens Nielsen. Depositing organization: Chalmers University of Technology. Publication: Engineering of acetyl-CoA metabolism for the improved production of polyhydroxybutyrate in Saccharomyces cerevisiae. Kocharin K, Chen Y, Siewers V, Nielsen J. AMB Express. 2012 Sep 25;2(1):52. doi: 10.1186/2191-0855-2-52. PubMed 23009357.
Backbone
  Vector backbone: pSP-GM2 (derived from pESC-URA)
  Vector type: Yeast Expression
  Selectable markers: URA3
Growth in bacteria
  Bacterial resistance: Ampicillin, 100 μg/mL
  Growth temperature: 37°C
  Growth strain: DH5alpha
  Copy number: High Copy
Gene/Insert
  Gene/Insert name: phaA, phaB, phaC
Terms and licenses: Academic/Nonprofit Terms; Industry Terms: Not Available to Industry
How to cite: pKK01 was a gift from Jens Nielsen (Addgene plasmid # 64744 ; http://n2t.net/addgene:64744 ; RRID:Addgene_64744)
